>Addgene plasmid #36228 | pCY 3080-04 | depositor full sequence | sequence record 47098 | pCY 3080-04 sequence 4574 bps
GAACGCGGCCGCCAGCTGAAGCTTCGTACGCTGCAGGTCGACGGATCCCCGGGTTAATTAACGGTGACGG
TGCTGGTTTAATTAACATGTCTAAAGGTGAAGAATTATTCACTGGTGTTGTCCCAATTTTGGTTGAATTA
GATGGTGATGTTAATGGTCACAAATTTTCTGTCTCCGGTGAAGGTGAAGGTGATGCTACTTACGGTAAAT
TGACCTTAAAATTTATTTGTACTACTGGTAAATTGCCAGTTCCATGGCCAACCTTAGTCACTACTTTAGG
TTATGGTTTGATGTGTTTTGCTAGATACCCAGATCATATGAAACAACATGACTTTTTCAAGTCTGCCATG
CCAGAAGGTTATGTTCAAGAAAGAACTATTTTTTTCAAAGATGACGGTAACTACAAGACCAGAGCTGAAG
TCAAGTTTGAAGGTGATACCTTAGTTAATAGAATCGAATTAAAAGGTATTGATTTTAAAGAAGATGGTAA
CATTTTAGGTCACAAATTGGAATACAACTATAACTCTCACAATGTTTACATCATGGCTGACAAACAAAAG
AATGGTATCAAAGTTAACTTCAAAATTAGACACAACATTGAAGATGGTTCTGTTCAATTAGCTGACCATT
ATCAACAAAATACTCCAATTGGTGATGGTCCAGTCTTGTTACCAGACAACCATTACTTATCCTATCAATC
TAGATTATCCAAAGATCCAAACGAAAAGAGAGACCACATGGTCTTGTTAGAATTTGTTACTGCTGCTGGT
ATTACCCATGGTATTGATGAATTGTACAAATAAGGCGCGCCACTTCTAAATAAGCGAATTTCTTATGATT
TATGATTTTTATTATTAAATAAGTTATAAAAAAAATAAGTGTATACAAATTTTAAAGTGACTCTTAGGTT
TTAAAACGAAAATTCTTATTCTTGAGTAACTCTTTCCTGTAGGTCAGGTTGCTTTCTCAGGTATAGTATG
AGGTCGCTCTTATTGACCACACCTCTACCGGCAGATCCGCTAGGGATAACAGGGTAATATAGATCTGGGG
CTGGCTTAACTATGCGGCATCAGAGCAGATTGTACTGAGAGTGCACCATAAACGACATTACTATATATAT
AATATAGGAAGCATTTAATAGACAGCATCGTAATATATGTGTACTTTGCAGTTATGACGCCAGATGGCAG
TAGTGGAAGATATTCTTTATTGAAAAATAGCTTGTCACCTTACGTACAATCTTGATCCGGAGCTTTTCTT
TTTTTGCCGATTAAGAATTAATTCGGTCGAAAAAAGAAAAGGAGAGGGCCAAGAGGGAGGGCATTGGTGA
CTATTGAGCACGTGAGTATACGTGATTAAGCACACAAAGGCAGCTTGGAGTATGTCTGTTATTAATTTCA
CAGGTAGTTCTGGTCCATTGGTGAAAGTTTGCGGCTTGCAGAGCACAGAGGCCGCAGAATGTGCTCTAGA
TTCCGATGCTGACTTGCTGGGTATTATATGTGTGCCCAATAGAAAGAGAACAATTGACCCGGTTATTGCA
AGGAAAATTTCAAGTCTTGTAAAAGCATATAAAAATAGTTCAGGCACTCCGAAATACTTGGTTGGCGTGT
TTCGTAATCAACCTAAGGAGGATGTTTTGGCTCTGGTCAATGATTACGGCATTGATATCGTCCAACTGCA
TGGAGATGAGTCGTGGCAAGAATACCAAGAGTTCCTCGGTTTGCCAGTTATTAAAAGACTCGTATTTCCA
AAAGACTGCAACATACTACTCAGTGCAGCTTCACAGAAACCTCATTCGTTTATTCCCTTGTTTGATTCAG
AAGCAGGTGGGACAGGTGAACTTTTGGATTGGAACTCGATTTCTGACTGGGTTGGAAGGCAAGAGAGCCC
CGAAAGCTTACATTTTATGTTAGCTGGTGGACTGACGCCAGAAAATGTTGGTGATGCGCTTAGATTAAAT
GGCGTTATTGGTGTTGATGTAAGCGGAGGTGTGGAGACAAATGGTGTAAAAGACTCTAACAAAATAGCAA
ATTTCGTCAAAAATGCTAAGAAATAGGTTATTACTGAGTAGTATTTATTTAAGTATTGTTTGTGCACTTG
CCTGCGGTGTGAAATACCGCACAGATGCGTAAGGAGAAAATACCCGAGCTCGAATTCATCGATGATATCA
GATCCACTAGTGGCCTATGCGGCCGCGGATCTGCCGGTCTCCCTATAGTGAGTCGTATTAATTTCGATAA
GCCAGGTTAACCTGCATTAATGAATCGGCCAACGCGCGGGGAGAGGCGGTTTGCGTATTGGGCGCTCTTC
CGCTTCCTCGCTCACTGACTCGCTGCGCTCGGTCGTTCGGCTGCGGCGAGCGGTATCAGCTCACTCAAAG
GCGGTAATACGGTTATCCACAGAATCAGGGGATAACGCAGGAAAGAACATGTGAGCAAAAGGCCAGCAAA
AGGCCAGGAACCGTAAAAAGGCCGCGTTGCTGGCGTTTTTCCATAGGCTCCGCCCCCCTGACGAGCATCA
CAAAAATCGACGCTCAAGTCAGAGGTGGCGAAACCCGACAGGACTATAAAGATACCAGGCGTTTCCCCCT
GGAAGCTCCCTCGTGCGCTCTCCTGTTCCGACCCTGCCGCTTACCGGATACCTGTCCGCCTTTCTCCCTT
CGGGAAGCGTGGCGCTTTCTCAATGCTCACGCTGTAGGTATCTCAGTTCGGTGTAGGTCGTTCGCTCCAA
GCTGGGCTGTGTGCACGAACCCCCCGTTCAGCCCGACCGCTGCGCCTTATCCGGTAACTATCGTCTTGAG
TCCAACCCGGTAAGACACGACTTATCGCCACTGGCAGCAGCCACTGGTAACAGGATTAGCAGAGCGAGGT
ATGTAGGCGGTGCTACAGAGTTCTTGAAGTGGTGGCCTAACTACGGCTACACTAGAAGGACAGTATTTGG
TATCTGCGCTCTGCTGAAGCCAGTTACCTTCGGAAAAAGAGTTGGTAGCTCTTGATCCGGCAAACAAACC
ACCGCTGGTAGCGGTGGTTTTTTTGTTTGCAAGCAGCAGATTACGCGCAGAAAAAAAGGATCTCAAGAAG
ATCCTTTGATCTTTTCTACGGGGTCTGACGCTCAGTGGAACGAAAACTCACGTTAAGGGATTTTGGTCAT
GAGATTATCAAAAAGGATCTTCACCTAGATCCTTTTAAATTAAAAATGAAGTTTTAAATCAATCTAAAGT
ATATATGAGTAAACTTGGTCTGACAGTTACCAATGCTTAATCAGTGAGGCACCTATCTCAGCGATCTGTC
TATTTCGTTCATCCATAGTTGCCTGACTCCCCGTCGTGTAGATAACTACGATACGGGAGGGCTTACCATC
TGGCCCCAGTGCTGCAATGATACCGCGAGACCCACGCTCACCGGCTCCAGATTTATCAGCAATAAACCAG
CCAGCCGGAAGGGCCGAGCGCAGAAGTGGTCCTGCAACTTTATCCGCCTCCATCCAGTCTATTAATTGTT
GCCGGGAAGCTAGAGTAAGTAGTTCGCCAGTTAATAGTTTGCGCAACGTTGTTGCCATTGCTACAGGCAT
CGTGGTGTCACGCTCGTCGTTTGGTATGGCTTCATTCAGCTCCGGTTCCCAACGATCAAGGCGAGTTACA
TGATCCCCCATGTTGTGCAAAAAAGCGGTTAGCTCCTTCGGTCCTCCGATCGTTGTCAGAAGTAAGTTGG
CCGCAGTGTTATCACTCATGGTTATGGCAGCACTGCATAATTCTCTTACTGTCATGCCATCCGTAAGATG
CTTTTCTGTGACTGGTGAGTACTCAACCAAGTCATTCTGAGAATAGTGTATGCGGCGACCGAGTTGCTCT
TGCCCGGCGTCAATACGGGATAATACCGCGCCACATAGCAGAACTTTAAAAGTGCTCATCATTGGAAAAC
GTTCTTCGGGGCGAAAACTCTCAAGGATCTTACCGCTGTTGAGATCCAGTTCGATGTAACCCACTCGTGC
ACCCAACTGATCTTCAGCATCTTTTACTTTCACCAGCGTTTCTGGGTGAGCAAAAACAGGAAGGCAAAAT
GCCGCAAAAAAGGGAATAAGGGCGACACGGAAATGTTGAATACTCATACTCTTCCTTTTTCAATATTATT
GAAGCATTTATCAGGGTTATTGTCTCATGAGCGGATACATATTTGAATGTATTTAGAAAAATAAACAAAT
AGGGGTTCCGCGCACATTTCCCCGAAAAGTGCCACCTGACGTCTAAGAAACCATTATTATCATGACATTA
ACCTATAAAAATAGGCGTATCACGAGGCCCTTTCGTCTCGCGCGTTTCGGTGATGACGGTGAAAACCTCT
GACACATGCAGCTCCCGGAGACGGTCACAGCTTGTCTGTAAGCGGATGCCGGGAGCAGACAAGCCCGTCA
GGGCGCGTCAGCGGGTGTTGGCGGGTGTCGGGGCTGGCTTAACTATGCGGCATCAGAGCAGATTGTACTG
AGAGTGCACCATATGGACATATTGTCGTTAGAACGCGGCTACAATTAATACATAACCTTATGTATCATAC
ACATACGATTTAGGTGACACTATA
Features (pLannotate 1.2.2; 14 found; start..end, strand, type, name):
     87..803     +  CDS            yeGFP: yeast-enhanced green fluorescent protein codons optimized for translation in S. cerevisiae and C. albicans
    824..1011    +  terminator     ADH1 terminator: S. cerevisiae ADH1; transcription terminator for the S. cerevisiae alcohol dehydrogenase 1 (ADH1) gene
   1051..1100    +  misc_feature   bom (fragment): basis of mobility region from pBR322
   1101..1381    +  promoter       TRP1 promoter: S. cerevisiae TRP1
   1382..2056    +  CDS            TRP1: phosphoribosylanthranilate isomerase, required for tryptophan biosynthesis; S. cerevisiae TRP1; yeast auxotrophic marker
   2103..2144    +  misc_feature   bom (fragment): basis of mobility region from pBR322
   2212..2230    -  promoter       T7 promoter: promoter for bacteriophage T7 RNA polymerase
   2252..2305    -  CDS            lacI (fragment): lac repressor; lacI; The lac repressor binds to the lac operator to inhibit transcription in E. coli. This inhibition can be relieved by adding lactose or isopropyl-β-D-thiogalactopyranoside (IPTG).
   2488..3076    -  rep_origin     ori: high-copy-number ColE1/pMB1/pBR322/pUC origin of replication
   3247..4107    -  CDS            AmpR: β-lactamase; bla; confers resistance to ampicillin, carbenicillin, and related antibiotics
   4108..4212    -  promoter       AmpR promoter: bla
   4307..4342    +  CDS            rop (fragment): Rop protein, which maintains plasmids at low copy number; rop
   4444..4495    +  misc_feature   bom (fragment): basis of mobility region from pBR322
   4558..2       +  promoter       SP6 promoter (across the origin): promoter for bacteriophage SP6 RNA polymerase
