[The description below was written by a language model from this plasmid's Addgene catalogue record and pLannotate feature annotations shown in this document.]
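Description:
pCY 3080-04 is a yeast tagging cassette plasmid, built on the pCY 3080-01 backbone and intended as a PCR template rather than as a vector that replicates in yeast. The annotated 4,574-nt sequence shows no yeast origin or centromere. It carries only a high-copy ColE1/pUC-type origin and an ampicillin resistance gene (β-lactamase with its own promoter) for propagation and selection in E. coli. Flanking SP6 and T7 promoters and short fragments annotated as bom, rop and lacI appear to be remnants of the bacterial backbone and have no stated role.

The functional module is the yEpolylinker-yEmCitrine-TRP1 cassette. The automated annotation labels the fluorescent protein coding sequence as yeast-enhanced GFP, which fits a yeast codon-optimised GFP-derived variant; the catalogue entry identifies it as yEmCitrine. The polylinker named in the record is not separately annotated. The fluorescent protein is followed by the S. cerevisiae ADH1 terminator, which ends transcription of the tagged gene. Downstream lies the TRP1 marker with its native promoter, recorded as a 1,112-bp insert cloned between BglII and SacI and derived in part from pRS314. TRP1 encodes phosphoribosylanthranilate isomerase and allows selection of tryptophan prototrophs in trp1 strains.

In typical use of such a cassette, it is amplified with primers bearing homology to a chromosomal target, and homologous recombination fuses the linker and yEmCitrine in frame to the C-terminus of an endogenous protein, which remains under its own promoter. The plasmid belongs to a cassette series designed for live-cell imaging and high-resolution microscopy of yeast proteins. The depositor notes that minor sequence discrepancies do not affect function.
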