Addgene plasmid #36228: pCY 3080-04
Depositing lab: Anne Robinson. Depositing organization: University of Delaware. Publication: Cassette series designed for live-cell imaging of proteins and high-resolution techniques in yeast. Young CL, Raden DL, Caplan JL, Czymmek KJ, Robinson AS. Yeast. 2012 Mar;29(3-4):119-36. doi: 10.1002/yea.2895. Epub 2012 Apr 4. PubMed 22473760.
Backbone
  Vector backbone: pCY 3080-01
  Vector type: Yeast cassette for PCR and homologous recombination
  Selectable markers: TRP1
Growth in bacteria
  Bacterial resistance: Ampicillin, 100 μg/mL
  Growth temperature: 37°C
  Growth strain: DH5alpha
  Growth instructions: DH5alpha used for DNA recovery of plasmid (i.e. DNA preps).
  Copy number: Unknown
Gene/Insert
  Gene/Insert name: TRP1
  Insert size (bp): 1112
  Tag / fusion protein: yEpolylinker-yEmCitrine-TRP1 (C terminal on backbone)
  Cloning method: Restriction Enzyme; 5′ cloning site BglII (unknown if destroyed); 3′ cloning site SacI (unknown if destroyed)
  Sequencing primers: 5′ GGTCTTGTTAGAATTTGTTACTGC
Resource information
  A portion of this plasmid was derived from a plasmid made by: pRS314 (Sikorski, R. S. and Hieter, P. (1989). A system of shuttle vectors and yeast host strains designed for efficient manipulation of DNA in Saccharomyces cerevisiae. Genetics 122, 19-27.)
Terms and licenses: Academic/Nonprofit Terms; Industry Terms: Not Available to Industry
Depositor comments: The minor discrepancies between the Addgene and author's sequence do not affect the plasmid function.
How to cite: pCY 3080-04 was a gift from Anne Robinson (Addgene plasmid # 36228 ; http://n2t.net/addgene:36228 ; RRID:Addgene_36228)
