>Addgene plasmid #36228 | pCY 3080-04 | addgene partial sequence | sequence record 47208 | SP6 5'-ATTTAGGTGACACTATAG-3'
TCCCCGGGTTAATTAACGGTGACGGTGCTGGTTTAATTAACNTGTCTAAAGGTGAAGAATTATTCACTGG
TGTTGTCCCAATTTTGGTTGAATTAGATGGTGATGTTAATGGTCACAAATTTTCTGTCTCCGGTGAAGGT
GAAGGTGATGCTACTTACGGTAAATTGACCTTAAAATTTATTTGTACTACTGGTAAATTGCCAGTTCCAT
GGCCAACCTTAGTCACTACTTTAGGTTATGGTTTGATGTGTTTTGCTAGATACCCAGATCATATGAAACA
ACATGACTTTTTCAAGTCTGCCATGCCAGAAGGTTATGTTCAAGAAAGAACTATTTTTTTCAAAGATGAC
GGTAACTACAAGACCAGAGCTGAAGTCAAGTTTGAAGGTGATACCTTAGTTAATAGAATCGAATTAAAAG
GTATTGATTTTAAAGAAGATGGTAACATTTTAGGTCACAAATTGGAATACAACTATAACTCTCACAATGT
TTACATCATGGCTGACAAACAAAAGAATGGTATCAAAGTTAACTTCAAAATTAGACACAACATTGAAGAT
GGTTCTGTTCAATTAGCTGACCATTATCAACAAAATACTCCAATTGGTGATGGTCCAGTCTTGTTACCAG
ACAACCATTACTTATCCTATCAATCTAGATTATCCAAAGATCCAAACGAAAAGAGAGACCACATGGTCTT
GTTAGAATTTGTTACTGCTGCTGGTATTACCCATGGTATTGATGAATTGTACAAATAAGGCGCGCCACTT
CTAAATAAGCGAATTTCTTATGATTTATGATTTTTA
