>Addgene plasmid #36228 | pCY 3080-04 | addgene partial sequence | sequence record 47237 | pHybLex_rev
AATCATAAATCATAAGAAATTCGCTTATTTAGAAGTGGCGCGCCTTATTTGTACAATTCATCAATACCAT
GGGTAATACCAGCAGCAGTAACAAATTCTAACAAGACCATGTGGTCTCTCTTTTCGTTTGGATCTTTGGA
TAATCTAGATTGATAGGATAAGTAATGGTTGTCTGGTAACAAGACTGGACCATCACCAATTGGAGTATTT
TGTTGATAATGGTCAGCTAATTGAACAGAACCATCTTCAATGTTGTGTCTAATTTTGAAGTTAACTTTGA
TACCATTCTTTTGTTTGTCAGCCATGATGTAAACATTGTGAGAGTTATAGTTGTATTCCAATTTGTGACC
TAAAATGTTACCATCTTCTTTAAAATCAATACCTTTTAATTCGATTCTATTAACTAAGGTATCACCTTCA
AACTTGACTTCAGCTCTGGTCTTGTAGTTACCGTCATCTTTGAAAAAAATAGTTCTTTCTTGAACATAAC
CTTCTGGCATGGCAGACTTGAAAAAGTCATGTTGTTTCATATGATCTGGGTATCTAGCAAAACACATCAA
ACCATAACCTAAAGTAGTGACTAAGGTTGGCCATGGAACTGGCAATTTACCAGTAGTACAAATAAATTTT
AAGGTCAATTTACCGTAAGTAGCATCACCTTCACCTTCACCGGAGACAGAAAATTTGTGACCATTAACAT
CACCATCTAATTCAACCAAAATTGGGACAACACCAGT
