>Addgene plasmid #36228 | pCY 3080-04 | addgene partial sequence | sequence record 47699 | T7 5'-TAATACGACTCACTATAGGG-3'
ATCATCGATGAATTCGAGCTCGGGTATTTTCTCCTTACGCATCTGTGCGGTATTTCACACCGCATAGATC
GGCAAGTGCACAAACAATACTTAAATAAATACTACTCAGTAATAACCTATTTCTTAGCATTTTTGACGAA
ATTTGCTATTTTGTTAGAGTCTTTTACACCATTTGTCTCCACACCTCCGCTTACATCAACACCAATAACG
CCATTTAATCTAAGCGCATCACCAACATTTTCTGGCGTCAGTCCACCAGCTAACATAAAATGTAAGCTTT
CGGGGCTCTCTTGCCTTCCAACCCAGTCAGAAATCGAGTTCCAATCCAAAAGTTCACCTGTCCCACCTGC
TTCTGAATCAAACAAGGGAATAAACGAATGAGGTTTCTGTGAAGCTGCACTGAGTAGTATGTTGCAGTCT
TTTGGAAATACGAGTCTTTTAATAACTGGCAAACCGAGGAACTCTTGGTATTCTTGCCACGACTCATCTC
CATGCAGTTGGACGATATCAATGCCGTAATCATTGACCAGAGCCAAAACATCCTCCTTAGGTTGATTACG
AAACACGCCAACCAAGTATTTCGGAGTGCCTGAACTATTTTTATATGCTTTTACAAGACTTGAAATTTTC
CTTGCAATAACCGGGTCAATTGTTCTCTTTCTATTGGGCACACATATAATACCCAGCAAGTCAGCATCGG
AATCTAGAGCACATTCTGCGGCCTCTGTGCTCTGCAAGCCGCAAACTTTCACCAATGGACCAGAACTACC
TGTGAAATTAATAACAGACATACTCCAAGCTGCCTTTGTGTGCTTAATCA
